>Addgene plasmid #205390 | pICH41276(3Uter)-tAT1G64550 | addgene full sequence | sequence record 416914 | Addgene NGS Result
GCTTATCTTGGACAAGAAGAAGATCGCTTGGCCTCGCGCGCAGATCAGTTGGAAGAATTTGTCCATTACG
TAAAAGGCGAGATCACCAAGGTAGTCGGCAAATAACTGTCAGACCAAGTTTACTCATATATACTTTAGAT
TGATTTAAAACTTCATTTTTAATTTAAAAGGATCTAGGTGAAGATCCTTTTTGATAATCTCATGACCAAA
ATCCCTTAACGTGAGTTTTCGTTCCACTGAGCGTCAGACCCCGTAGAAAAGATCAAAGGATCTTCTTGAG
ATCCTTTTTTTCTGCGCGTAATCTGCTGCTTGCAAACAAAAAAACCACCGCTACCAGCGGTGGTTTGTTT
GCCGGATCAAGAGCTACCAACTCTTTTTCCGAAGGTAACTGGCTTCAGCAGAGCGCAGATACCAAATACT
GTTCTTCTAGTGTAGCCGTAGTTAGGCCACCACTTCAAGAACTCTGTAGCACCGCCTACATACCTCGCTC
TGCTAATCCTGTTACCAGTGGCTGCTGCCAGTGGCGATAAGTCGTGTCTTACCGGGTTGGACTCAAGACG
ATAGTTACCGGATAAGGCGCAGCGGTCGGGCTGAACGGGGGGTTCGTGCACACAGCCCAGCTTGGAGCGA
ACGACCTACACCGAACTGAGATACCTACAGCGTGAGCTATGAGAAAGCGCCACGCTTCCCGAAGGGAGAA
AGGCGGACAGGTATCCGGTAAGCGGCAGGGTCGGAACAGGAGAGCGCACGAGGGAGCTTCCAGGGGGAAA
CGCCTGGTATCTTTATAGTCCTGTCGGGTTTCGCCACCTCTGACTTGAGCGTCGATTTTTGTGATGCTCG
TCAGGGGGGCGGAGCCTATGGAAAAACGCCAGCAACGCGGCCTTTTTACGGTTCCTGGCCTTTTGCTGGC
CTTTTGCTCACATGTTCTTTCCTGCGTTATCCCCTGATTCTGTGGATAACCGTATTACCGCCTTTGAGTG
AGCTGATACCGCTCGCCGCAGCCGAACGACCGAGCGCAGCGAGTCAGTGAGCGAGGAAGCGGAAGAGCGC
CCAATACGCAAACCGCCTCTCCCCGCGCGTTGGCCGATTCATTAATCACTCTGTGGTCTCAGCTTGCTGC
GCCGCATTTCTTGTATTCCCCAAATCCATGTTGCGTTTTTGTTTACCCTCAATACGACACAAGAGTCCTT
TATACCTGAGAATTTGGCGACAGTATTTTGCTTTATGTATTAAGGTTGAAACTAAAAAGAAATACTGTAA
AATCATACACTTGGTGGAGCACGAAAGGATTCATATCCAATGTGAATCATCCGTAAAATTGTAAACGAGC
CAAATTAGAATAAAAGAGCATGTTTCGCAGAAATTTATGGCAACTAAAATTCATTGTACAGGTACAGGAA
TAGCAAAAAAAGAACATGTAGGCCCAAAGACAAGATTACAAGTTGTGTTTTTTTTTTCCCACATATGTTT
AACCGAAAGAAAAACCCAAATCTTCGAATCGAGCACCGTCGAACCATTACCGAGGAGGAATATCATTCCA
CAAATCGATATCCTTAAGAACCTCTGCTTGTGGATTCGATTGTTCAGAAGAACTACAAGACTCTTCAGGC
CGCTTGAGACCACGAAGTGGCTCTTCAGTGGACGAAAGGGCCTCGTGATACGCCTATTTTTATAGGTTAA
TGTCATGATAATAATGGTTTCTTAGACGTCAGGTGGCACTTTTCGGGGAAATGTGCGCGGAACCCCTATT
TGTTTATTTTTCTAAATACATTCAAATATGTATCCGCTCATGAGACAATAACCCTGATAAATGCTTCAAT
AATATTGAAAAAGGAAGAGTATGCGCTCACGCAACTGGTCCAGAACCTTGACCGAACGCAGCGGTGGTAA
CGGCGCAGTGGCGGTTTTCATGGCTTGTTATGACTGTTTTTTTTTGGGGTACAGTCTATGCCTCGGGCAT
CCAAGCAGCAAGCGCGTTACGCCGTGGGTCGATGTTTGATGTTATGGAGCAGCAACGATGTTACGCAGCA
GGGCAGTCGCCCTAAAACAAAGTTAAACATCATGAGGGAAGCGGTGATCGCCGAAGTATCGACTCAACTA
TCAGAGGTAGTTGGCGTCATCGAGCGCCATCTCGAACCGACGTTGCTGGCCGTACATTTGTACGGCTCCG
CAGTGGATGGCGGCCTGAAGCCACACAGCGATATTGATTTGCTGGTTACGGTGACCGTAAGGCTTGATGA
AACAACGCGGCGAGCTTTGATCAACGACCTTTTGGAAACTTCGGCTTCCCCTGGAGAGAGCGAGATTCTC
CGCGCTGTAGAAGTCACCATTGTTGTGCACGACGACATCATTCCGTGGCGTTATCCAGCTAAGCGCGAAC
TGCAATTTGGAGAATGGCAGCGCAATGACATTCTTGCAGGTATCTTCGAGCCAGCCACGATCGACATTGA
TCTGGCTATCTTGCTGACAAAAGCAAGAGAACATAGCGTTGCCTTGGTAGGTCCAGCGGCGGAGGAACTC
TTTGATCCGGTTCCTGAACAGGATCTATTTGAGGCGCTAAATGAAACCTTAACGCTATGGAACTCGCCGC
CCGACTGGGCTGGCGATGAGCGAAATGTAGTGCTTACGTTGTCCCGCATTTGGTACAGCGCAGTAACCGG
CAAAATCGCGCCGAAGGATGTCGCTGCCGACTGGGCAATGGAGCGCCTGCCGGCCCAGTATCAGCCCGTC
ATACTTGAAGCTAGACAG
Features (pLannotate 1.2.2; 7 found; start..end, strand, type, name):
    276..864     +  rep_origin     ori: high-copy-number ColE1/pMB1/pBR322/pUC origin of replication
   1047..1096    +  CDS            lacI (fragment): lac repressor; lacI; The lac repressor binds to the lac operator to inhibit transcription in E. coli. This inhibition can be relieved by adding lactose or isopropyl-β-D-thiogalactopyranoside (IPTG).
   1476..1547    +  CDS            DIM1A (fragment): DIM1A_ARATH - Experimental evidence at protein level: Swiss-Prot protein existence level 1. N6-adenine methyltransferase which modifies the AA dinucleotide at the plant nuclear 18S rRNA nucleotides A1785 and A1786 (PubMed:22829145). Required for generating appropriate patterns of gene expression during root development, including the cell-specific expression of transcriptional regulators involved in root hair and non- hair cells patterning (PubMed:22829145). From Arabidopsis thaliana (Mouse-ear cress).
   1736..1840    +  promoter       AmpR promoter: bla
   1831..1911    -  CDS            int (fragment): INT2_ECOLX - Protein inferred from homology: Swiss-Prot protein existence level 3. Putative integrase believed to be involved in the insertion of antibiotic resistance genes into plasmids and transposons. From Escherichia coli.
   1999..2055    +  CDS            GmR (fragment): gentamycin acetyltransferase; aacC1; confers resistance to gentamycin
   2062..102     +  CDS            aadA (across the origin): S3AD_ECOLX - Experimental evidence at protein level: Swiss-Prot protein existence level 1. Mediates bacterial resistance to the antibiotics streptomycin and spectinomycin. From Escherichia coli.
