[The description below was written by a language model from this plasmid's Addgene catalogue record and pLannotate feature annotations shown in this document.]
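Description:
pICH41276(3Uter)-tAT1G64550 is a small (about 2.7 kb) level 0 part plasmid for the MoClo modular cloning system, built in the pICH41276 backbone, the standard acceptor for 3'UTR-plus-terminator modules. It is a purely bacterial storage and donor vector. It replicates in E. coli from a high-copy ColE1/pUC-type origin and is selected with spectinomycin through an aadA adenylyltransferase gene, which the annotation places across the numbering origin of the circular sequence. The short hits upstream of aadA (an AmpR-type promoter, an integrase fragment and a gentamicin acetyltransferase fragment) appear to be remnants of the integron-derived context that resistance cassettes of this kind commonly carry, rather than functional genes. The brief lacI fragment is likewise probably a leftover of the backbone's original lacZ-type cloning region.

The payload is a 495 bp Arabidopsis thaliana fragment named tAT1G64550, which the record describes as the 3' untranslated region and transcription terminator associated with that locus. The feature table does not annotate the insert as such. The only plant-derived hit is a short match to the Arabidopsis DIM1A coding sequence, which falls in the region where the insert would be expected, but its relationship to the terminator fragment is not explained by the record. The cloning sites are also not recorded. In MoClo, level 0 parts are normally released by a type IIS restriction enzyme with defined overhangs, so that they assemble in a fixed order with promoter, coding sequence and other modules into level 1 transcription units. This plasmid supplies the terminator position in such assemblies, and it comes from work on identifying and engineering constitutive and repressible plant promoters.
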