Addgene plasmid #205390: pICH41276(3Uter)-tAT1G64550
Purpose: MoClo lvl0 3'UTR+Terminator part
Depositing lab: Jennifer Nemhauser. Depositing organization: University of Washington. Publication: Building a pipeline to identify and engineer constitutive and repressible promoters. Yang EJY, Nemhauser JL. Quant Plant Biol. 2023 Oct 19;4:e12. doi: 10.1017/qpb.2023.10. eCollection 2023. PubMed 37901686.
Backbone
  Vector backbone: pICH41276
  Backbone manufacturer: Sylvestre Marillonnet Lab
  Vector type: Synthetic Biology
Growth in bacteria
  Bacterial resistance: Spectinomycin, 50 μg/mL
  Growth temperature: 37°C
  Growth strain: DH5alpha
  Copy number: High Copy
Gene/Insert
  Gene/Insert name: tAT1G64550
  Species: A. thaliana (mustard weed)
  Insert size (bp): 495
  Cloning method: Restriction Enzyme; 5′ cloning site unknown (unknown if destroyed)
Terms and licenses: Academic/Nonprofit Terms; Industry Terms: Not Available to Industry
How to cite: pICH41276(3Uter)-tAT1G64550 was a gift from Jennifer Nemhauser (Addgene plasmid # 205390 ; http://n2t.net/addgene:205390 ; RRID:Addgene_205390)
